>Addgene plasmid #194375 | pcDNA3_SP-GCGR-NTEV-TCS-GV-2xHA | addgene full sequence | sequence record 381601 | Addgene NGS Result
GACGGATCGGGAGATCTCCCGATCCCCTATGGTGCACTCTCAGTACAATCTGCTCTGATGCCGCATAGTT
AAGCCAGTATCTGCTCCCTGCTTGTGTGTTGGAGGTCGCTGAGTAGTGCGCGAGCAAAATTTAAGCTACA
ACAAGGCAAGGCTTGACCGACAATTGCATGAAGAATCTGCTTAGGGTTAGGCGTTTTGCGCTGCTTCGCG
ATGTACGGGCCAGATATACGCGTTGACATTGATTATTGACTAGTTATTAATAGTAATCAATTACGGGGTC
ATTAGTTCATAGCCCATATATGGAGTTCCGCGTTACATAACTTACGGTAAATGGCCCGCCTGGCTGACCG
CCCAACGACCCCCGCCCATTGACGTCAATAATGACGTATGTTCCCATAGTAACGCCAATAGGGACTTTCC
ATTGACGTCAATGGGTGGAGTATTTACGGTAAACTGCCCACTTGGCAGTACATCAAGTGTATCATATGCC
AAGTACGCCCCCTATTGACGTCAATGACGGTAAATGGCCCGCCTGGCATTATGCCCAGTACATGACCTTA
TGGGACTTTCCTACTTGGCAGTACATCTACGTATTAGTCATCGCTATTACCATGGTGATGCGGTTTTGGC
AGTACATCAATGGGCGTGGATAGCGGTTTGACTCACGGGGATTTCCAAGTCTCCACCCCATTGACGTCAA
TGGGAGTTTGTTTTGGCACCAAAATCAACGGGACTTTCCAAAATGTCGTAACAACTCCGCCCCATTGACG
CAAATGGGCGGTAGGCGTGTACGGTGGGAGGTCTATATAAGCAGAGCTCTCTGGCTAACTAGAGAACCCA
CTGCTTACTGGCTTATCGAAATTAATACGACTCACTATAGGGAGACCCAAGCTTGGTACCGAGCTCGGAT
CCCACATCAACAAGTTTGTACAAAAAAGCAGGCTCCACCATGAAGACGATCATCGCCCTGAGCTACATCT
TCTGCCTGGTATTCGCCGACTACAAGGACGATGATGACGCCAGCATCGATATGCCCCCCTGCCAGCCACA
GCGACCCCTGCTGCTGTTGCTGCTGCTGCTGGCCTGCCAGCCACAGGTCCCCTCCGCTCAGGTGATGGAC
TTCCTGTTTGAGAAGTGGAAGCTCTACGGTGACCAGTGTCACCACAACCTGAGCCTGCTGCCCCCTCCCA
CGGAGCTGGTGTGCAACAGAACCTTCGACAAGTATTCCTGCTGGCCGGACACCCCCGCCAATACCACGGC
CAACATCTCCTGCCCCTGGTACCTGCCTTGGCACCACAAAGTGCAACACCGCTTCGTGTTCAAGAGATGC
GGGCCCGACGGTCAGTGGGTGCGTGGACCCCGGGGGCAGCCTTGGCGTGATGCCTCCCAGTGCCAGATGG
ATGGCGAGGAGATTGAGGTCCAGAAGGAGGTGGCCAAGATGTACAGCAGCTTCCAGGTGATGTACACAGT
GGGCTACAGCCTGTCCCTGGGGGCCCTGCTCCTCGCCTTGGCCATCCTGGGGGGCCTCAGCAAGCTGCAC
TGCACCCGCAATGCCATCCACGCGAATCTGTTTGCGTCCTTCGTGCTGAAAGCCAGCTCCGTGCTGGTCA
TTGATGGGCTGCTCAGGACCCGCTACAGCCAGAAAATTGGCGACGACCTCAGTGTCAGCACCTGGCTCAG
TGATGGAGCGGTGGCTGGCTGCCGTGTGGCCGCGGTGTTCATGCAATATGGCATCGTGGCCAACTACTGC
TGGCTGCTGGTGGAGGGCCTGTACCTGCACAACCTGCTGGGCCTGGCCACCCTCCCCGAGAGGAGCTTCT
TCAGCCTCTACCTGGGCATCGGCTGGGGTGCCCCCATGCTGTTCGTCGTCCCCTGGGCAGTGGTCAAGTG
TCTGTTCGAGAACGTCCAGTGCTGGACCAGCAATGACAACATGGGCTTCTGGTGGATCCTGCGGTTCCCC
GTCTTCCTGGCCATCCTGATCAACTTCTTCATCTTCGTCCGCATCGTTCAGCTGCTCGTGGCCAAGCTGC
GGGCACGGCAGATGCACCACACAGACTACAAGTTCCGGCTGGCCAAGTCCACGCTGACCCTCATCCCTCT
GCTGGGCGTCCACGAAGTGGTCTTCGCCTTCGTGACGGACGAGCACGCCCAGGGCACCCTGCGCTCCGCC
AAGCTCTTCTTCGACCTCTTCCTCAGCTCCTTCCAGGGCCTGCTGGTGGCTGTCCTCTACTGCTTCCTCA
ACAAGGAGGTGCAGTCGGAGCTGCGGCGGCGTTGGCACCGCTGGCGCCTGGGCAAAGTGCTATGGGAGGA
GCGGAACACCAGCAACCACAGGGCCTCATCTTCGCCCGGCCACGGCCCTCCCAGCAAGGAGCTGCAGTTT
GGGAGGGGTGGTGGCAGCCAGGATTCATCTGCGGAGACCCCCTTGGCTGGTGGCCTCCCTAGATTGGCTG
AGAGCCCCTTCGACCCAGCTTTCTTGTACAAAGTGGTTGATGTCGGAGGTGGAGGTAGCGGAGGTGGAGG
TAGCGGAGAGAGCTTGTTTAAGGGACCACGTGATTACAACCCGATATCGAGCACCATTTGTCATTTGACG
AATGAATCTGATGGGCACACAACATCGTTGTATGGTATTGGATTTGGTCCCTTCATCATTACAAACAAGC
ACTTGTTTCGTCGCAATAATGGAACACTGTTGGTCCAATCACTACATGGTGTATTCAAGGTCAAGGACAC
CACGACTTTGCAACAACACCTCATTGATGGGAGGGACATGATGATTATTCGCATGCCTAAGGATTTCCCA
CCATTTCCTCAAAAGCTGAAATTTAGAGAGCCACAAAGGGAAGAGCGCATATGTCTTGTGACAACCAACT
TCCAAGCTCCCGAGAACCTGTACTTCCAGGGTTCTAGAGAACAGAAGCTGATCTCAGAAGAGGATCTGGC
CCGGGCCATGAAGCTACTGTCTTCTATCGAACAAGCATGCGATATTTGCCGACTTAAAAAGCTCAAGTGC
TCCAAAGAAAAACCGAAGTGCGCCAAGTGTCTGAAGAACAACTGGGAGTGTCGCTACTCTCCCAAAACCA
AAAGGTCTCCGCTGACTAGGGCACATCTGACAGAAGTGGAATCAAGGCTAGAAAGACTGGAACAGCTATT
TCTACTGATTTTTCCTCGAGAAGACCTTGACATGATTTTGAAAATGGATTCTTTACAGGATATAAAAGCA
TTGTTAACAGGATTATTTGTACAAGATAATGTGAATAAAGATGCCGTCACAGATAGATTGGCTTCAGTGG
AGACTGATATGCCTCTAACATTGAGACAGCATAGAATAAGTGCGACATCATCATCGGAAGAGAGTAGTAA
CAAAGGTCAAAGACAGTTGACTGTATCGCCGGAATTCCCGGGGATCAGCTTGATAATTCGATTCACCATG
CCCAAGAAGAAGAGGAAGGTGGCGTACAGCCGCGCGCGTACGAAAAACAATTACGGGTCTACCATCGAGG
GCCTGCTCGATCTCCCGGACGACGACGCCCCCGAAGAGGCGGGGCTGGCGGCTCCGCGCCTGTCCTTTCT
CCCCGCGGGACACACGCGCAGACTGTCGACGGCCCCCCCGACCGATGTCAGCCTGGGGGACGAGCTCCAC
TTAGACGGCGAGGACGTCGCGATGGCGCATGCCGACGCGCTAGACGATTTCGATCTGGACATGTTGGGGG
ACGGGGATTCCCCGGGTCCGGGATTTACCCCCCACGACTCCGCCCCCTACGGCGCTCTGGATATGGCCGA
CTTCGAGTTTGAGCAGATGTTTACCGATGCCCTTGGAATTGACGAGTACGGTGGGGGCTACCCATACGAT
GTTCCTGACTATGCGGGCTATCCCTATGACGTCCCGGACTATGCATGAGGGCCCTATTCTATAGTGTCAC
CTAAATGCTAGAGCTCGCTGATCAGCCTCGACTGTGCCTTCTAGTTGCCAGCCATCTGTTGTTTGCCCCT
CCCCCGTGCCTTCCTTGACCCTGGAAGGTGCCACTCCCACTGTCCTTTCCTAATAAAATGAGGAAATTGC
ATCGCATTGTCTGAGTAGGTGTCATTCTATTCTGGGGGGTGGGGTGGGGCAGGACAGCAAGGGGGAGGAT
TGGGAAGACAATAGCAGGCATGCTGGGGATGCGGTGGGCTCTATGGCTTCTGAGGCGGAAAGAACCAGCT
GGGGCTCTAGGGGGTATCCCC
[124 nt withheld, positions 4222-4345]
C
[91 nt withheld, positions 4347-4437]
A
[49 nt withheld, positions 4439-4487]
CCTTTGACGTTGGAGTCCACGTTCTTT
[37 nt withheld, positions 4515-4551]
ACCCTATCTCGGTCTATTCTTTTGATTTATAAGGGATTTTGCCGATTTCGGCCTATTGGTTAAAAAATGA
GCTGATTTAACAAAAATTTAACGCGAATTAATTCTGTGGAATGTGTGTCAGTTAGGGTGTGGAAAGTCCC
CAGGCTCCCCAGCAGGCAGAAGTATGCAAAGCATGCATCTCAATTAGTCAGCAACCAGGTGTGGAAAGTC
CCCAGGCTCCCCAGCAGGCAGAAGTATGCAAAGCATGCATCTCAATTAGTCAGCAACCATAGTCCCGCCC
CTAACTCCGCCCATCCCGCCCCTAACTCCGCCCAGTTCCGCCCATTCTCCGCCCCATGGCTGACTAATTT
TTTTTATTTATGCAGAGGCCGAGGCCGCCTCTGCCTCTGAGCTATTCCAGAAGTAGTGAGGAGGCTTTTT
TGGAGGCCTAGGCTTTTGCAAAAAGCTCCCGGGAGCTTGTATATCCATTTTCGGATCTGATCAAGAGACA
GGATGAGGATCGTTTCGCATGATTGAACAAGATGGATTGCACGCAGGTTCTCCGGCCGCTTGGGTGGAGA
GGCTATTCGGCTATGACTGGGCACAACAGACAATCGGCTGCTCTGATGCCGCCGTGTTCCGGCTGTCAGC
GCAGGGGCGCCCGGTTCTTTTTGTCAAGACCGACCTGTCCGGTGCCCTGAATGAACTGCAGGACGAGGCA
GCGCGGCTATCGTGGCTGGCCACGACGGGCGTTCCTTGCGCAGCTGTGCTCGACGTTGTCACTGAAGCGG
GAAGGGACTGGCTGCTATTGGGCGAAGTGCCGGGGCAGGATCTCCTGTCATCTCACCTTGCTCCTGCCGA
GAAAGTATCCATCATGGCTGATGCAATGCGGCGGCTGCATACGCTTGATCCGGCTACCTGCCCATTCGAC
CACCAAGCGAAACATCGCATCGAGCGAGCACGTACTCGGATGGAAGCCGGTCTTGTCGATCAGGATGATC
TGGACGAAGAGCATCAGGGGCTCGCGCCAGCCGAACTGTTCGCCAGGCTCAAGGCGCGCATGCCCGACGG
CGAGGATCTCGTCGTGACCCATGGCGATGCCTGCTTGCCGAATATCATGGTGGAAAATGGCCGCTTTTCT
GGATTCATCGACTGTGGCCGGCTGGGTGTGGCGGACCGCTATCAGGACATAGCGTTGGCTACCCGTGATA
TTGCTGAAGAGCTTGGCGGCGAATGGGCTGACCGCTTCCTCGTGCTTTACGGTATCGCCGCTCCCGATTC
GCAGCGCATCGCCTTCTATCGCCTTCTTGACGAGTTCTTCTGAGCGGGACTCTGGGGTTCGAAATGACCG
ACCAAGCGACGCCCAACCTGCCATCACGAGATTTCGATTCCACCGCCGCCTTCTATGAAAGGTTGGGCTT
CGGAATCGTTTTCCGGGACGCCGGCTGGATGATCCTCCAGCGCGGGGATCTCATGCTGGAGTTCTTCGCC
CACCCCAACTTGTTTATTGCAGCTTATAATGGTTACAAATAAAGCAATAGCATCACAAATTTCACAAATA
AAGCATTTTTTTCACTGCATTCTAGTTGTGGTTTGTCCAAACTCATCAATGTATCTTATCATGTCTGTAT
ACCGTCGACCTCTAGCTAGAGCTTGGCGTAATCATGGTCATAGCTGTTTCCTGTGTGAAATTGTTATCCG
CTCACAATTCCACACAACATACGAGCCGGAAGCATAAAGTGTAAAGCCTGGGGTGCCTAATGAGTGAGCT
AACTCACATTAATTGCGTTGCGCTCACTGCCCGCTTTCCAGTCGGGAAACCTGTCGTGCCAGCTGCATTA
ATGAATCGGCCAACGCGCGGGGAGAGGCGGTTTGCGTATTGGGCGCTCTTCCGCTTCCTCGCTCACTGAC
TCGCTGCGCTCGGTCGTTCGGCTGCGGCGAGCGGTATCAGCTCACTCAAAGGCGGTAATACGGTTATCCA
CAGAATCAGGGGATAACGCAGGAAAGAACATGTGAGCAAAAGGCCAGCAAAAGGCCAGGAACCGTAAAAA
GGCCGCGTTGCTGGCGTTTTTCCATAGGCTCCGCCCCCCTGACGAGCATCACAAAAATCGACGCTCAAGT
CAGAGGTGGCGAAACCCGACAGGACTATAAAGATACCAGGCGTTTCCCCCTGGAAGCTCCCTCGTGCGCT
CTCCTGTTCCGACCCTGCCGCTTACCGGATACCTGTCCGCCTTTCTCCCTTCGGGAAGCGTGGCGCTTTC
TCATAGCTCACGCTGTAGGTATCTCAGTTCGGTGTAGGTCGTTCGCTCCAAGCTGGGCTGTGTGCACGAA
CCCCCCGTTCAGCCCGACCGCTGCGCCTTATCCGGTAACTATCGTCTTGAGTCCAACCCGGTAAGACACG
ACTTATCGCCACTGGCAGCAGCCACTGGTAACAGGATTAGCAGAGCGAGGTATGTAGGCGGTGCTACAGA
GTTCTTGAAGTGGTGGCCTAACTACGGCTACACTAGAAGAACAGTATTTGGTATCTGCGCTCTGCTGAAG
CCAGTTACCTTCGGAAAAAGAGTTGGTAGCTCTTGATCCGGCAAACAAACCACCGCTGGTAGCGGTGGTT
TTTTTGTTTGCAAGCAGCAGATTACGCGCAGAAAAAAAGGATCTCAAGAAGATCCTTTGATCTTTTCTAC
GGGGTCTGACGCTCAGTGGAACGAAAACTCACGTTAAGGGATTTTGGTCATGAGATTATCAAAAAGGATC
TTCACCTAGATCCTTTTAAATTAAAAATGAAGTTTTAAATCAATCTAAAGTATATATGAGTAAACTTGGT
CTGACAGTTACCAATGCTTAATCAGTGAGGCACCTATCTCAGCGATCTGTCTATTTCGTTCATCCATAGT
TGCCTGACTCCCCGTCGTGTAGATAACTACGATACGGGAGGGCTTACCATCTGGCCCCAGTGCTGCAATG
ATACCGCGAGACCCACGCTCACCGGCTCCAGATTTATCAGCAATAAACCAGCCAGCCGGAAGGGCCGAGC
GCAGAAGTGGTCCTGCAACTTTATCCGCCTCCATCCAGTCTATTAATTGTTGCCGGGAAGCTAGAGTAAG
TAGTTCGCCAGTTAATAGTTTGCGCAACGTTGTTGCCATTGCTACAGGCATCGTGGTGTCACGCTCGTCG
TTTGGTATGGCTTCATTCAGCTCCGGTTCCCAACGATCAAGGCGAGTTACATGATCCCCCATGTTGTGCA
AAAAAGCGGTTAGCTCCTTCGGTCCTCCGATCGTTGTCAGAAGTAAGTTGGCCGCAGTGTTATCACTCAT
GGTTATGGCAGCACTGCATAATTCTCTTACTGTCATGCCATCCGTAAGATGCTTTTCTGTGACTGGTGAG
TACTCAACCAAGTCATTCTGAGAATAGTGTATGCGGCGACCGAGTTGCTCTTGCCCGGCGTCAATACGGG
ATAATACCGCGCCACATAGCAGAACTTTAAAAGTGCTCATCATTGGAAAACGTTCTTCGGGGCGAAAACT
CTCAAGGATCTTACCGCTGTTGAGATCCAGTTCGATGTAACCCACTCGTGCACCCAACTGATCTTCAGCA
TCTTTTACTTTCACCAGCGTTTCTGGGTGAGCAAAAACAGGAAGGCAAAATGCCGCAAAAAAGGGAATAA
GGGCGACACGGAAATGTTGAATACTCATACTCTTCCTTTTTCAATATTATTGAAGCATTTATCAGGGTTA
TTGTCTCATGAGCGGATACATATTTGAATGTATTTAGAAAAATAAACAAATAGGGGTTCCGCGCACATTT
CCCCGAAAAGTGCCACCTGACGTC
Features (pLannotate 1.2.2; 28 found; start..end, strand, type, name):
     28..80      -  misc_feature   bom (fragment): basis of mobility region from pBR322
    235..614     +  enhancer       CMV enhancer: human cytomegalovirus immediate early enhancer
    615..818     +  promoter       CMV promoter: human cytomegalovirus (CMV) immediate early promoter
    814..847     +  LTR            5' LTR (truncated) (fragment): truncated 5' long terminal repeat (LTR) from HIV-1
    863..881     +  promoter       T7 promoter: promoter for bacteriophage T7 RNA polymerase
    920..944     +  protein_bind   attB1: mutant version of attB; recombination site for the Gateway® BP reaction BP Clonase™
    998..1018    +  CDS            3xFLAG (fragment): three tandem FLAG® epitope tags
   1031..2461    +  CDS            GCGR: GLR_HUMAN - Experimental evidence at protein level: Swiss-Prot protein existence level 1. G-protein coupled receptor for glucagon that plays a central role in the regulation of blood glucose levels and glucose homeostasis. Regulates the rate of hepatic glucose production by promoting glycogen hydrolysis and gluconeogenesis. Plays an important role in mediating the responses to fasting. Ligand binding causes a conformation change that triggers signaling via guanine nucleotide-binding proteins (G proteins) and modulates the activity of down-stream effectors, such as adenylate cyclase. Promotes a
   2463..2487    -  protein_bind   attB2: mutant version of attB; recombination site for the Gateway® BP reaction BP Clonase™
   2525..2875    +  CDS            TEV protease (fragment): tobacco etch virus protease (Kapust et al., 2001)
   2948..3388    +  CDS            GAL4 DNA binding domain: DNA binding domain of the GAL4 transcriptional activator; Saccharomyces cerevisiae GAL4 (truncated)
   3602..3835    +  CDS            VP16 AD: transcriptional activation domain of herpes simplex virus protein VP16 (Triezenberg et al., 1988; Cousens et al., 1989); UL48
   3839..3895    +  CDS            3xHA (fragment): three tandem HA epitope tags
   3908..3926    -  promoter       SP6 promoter: promoter for bacteriophage SP6 RNA polymerase
   3952..4176    +  polyA_signal   bGH poly(A) signal: bovine growth hormone polyadenylation signal
   4180..4201    +  promoter       SV40 promoter (fragment): SV40 enhancer and early promoter
   4222..4650    +  rep_origin     f1 ori (sequence partly withheld): f1 bacteriophage origin of replication; arrow indicates direction of (+) strand synthesis
   4664..4993    +  promoter       SV40 promoter: SV40 enhancer and early promoter
   5060..5851    +  CDS            neo: KKA2_KLEPN - Also known as kan, nptII. Experimental evidence at protein level: Swiss-Prot protein existence level 1. Resistance to kanamycin, neomycin, paromomycin, ribostamycin, butirosin and gentamicin B. From Klebsiella pneumoniae.
   5875..6033    +  CDS            ble (fragment): BLE_KLEPN - Experimental evidence at protein level: Swiss-Prot protein existence level 1. Binding protein with a strong affinity to the bleomycin family of antibiotics. Binds to CL990; an antimitotic-antibiotic compound. From Klebsiella pneumoniae.
   6028..6149    +  polyA_signal   SV40 poly(A) signal: SV40 polyadenylation signal
   6222..6238    -  protein_bind   lac operator: The lac repressor binds to the lac operator to inhibit transcription in E. coli. This inhibition can be relieved by adding lactose or isopropyl-β-D-thiogalactopyranoside (IPTG). lac repressor encoded by lacI
   6246..6276    -  promoter       lac promoter: promoter for the E. coli lac operon
   6291..6312    -  protein_bind   CAP binding site: CAP binding activates transcription in the presence of cAMP. E. coli catabolite activator protein
   6325..6417    -  CDS            lacI (fragment): lac repressor; lacI; The lac repressor binds to the lac operator to inhibit transcription in E. coli. This inhibition can be relieved by adding lactose or isopropyl-β-D-thiogalactopyranoside (IPTG).
   6600..7188    -  rep_origin     ori: high-copy-number ColE1/pMB1/pBR322/pUC origin of replication
   7359..8219    -  CDS            AmpR: β-lactamase; bla; confers resistance to ampicillin, carbenicillin, and related antibiotics
   8220..8324    -  promoter       AmpR promoter: bla
