[The description below was written by a language model from this plasmid's Addgene catalogue record and pLannotate feature annotations shown in this document.]
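Description:
pcDNA3_SP-GCGR-NTEV-TCS-GV-2xHA is a pcDNA3-based mammalian expression plasmid of about 8.4 kb, built by Gateway cloning for use in split TEV protease assays. It is propagated in E. coli as a high-copy plasmid through a ColE1/pUC-type origin with ampicillin selection (AmpR). The backbone also carries an f1 origin and an SV40 promoter-driven neomycin resistance cassette with an SV40 polyadenylation signal, which could support selection of stably transfected mammalian cells. T7 and SP6 promoters flank the insert.

The CMV enhancer/promoter and a bGH polyadenylation signal drive a single fusion open reading frame. According to the construct name, it begins with a signal peptide (SP). A short FLAG-like epitope fragment is annotated just upstream of the receptor, although the record does not list a FLAG tag. The human glucagon receptor GCGR, a G-protein coupled receptor, sits between attB1 and attB2 sites. Downstream of attB2, the receptor is fused to an N-terminal fragment of TEV protease (NTEV), a TEV cleavage site (TCS, named but not separately annotated), the artificial transcription factor GV made of the GAL4 DNA-binding domain and the VP16 activation domain, and a C-terminal 2xHA tag.

In the split TEV principle, the membrane-anchored receptor holds GAL4-VP16 outside the nucleus. When a partner protein carrying the complementary TEV fragment is recruited to the activated receptor, protease activity is reconstituted and the TCS is cleaved. This releases GV to activate a GAL4-responsive reporter supplied separately. The associated publication indicates that the partner is beta-arrestin-2, and that the work compared signal peptide and arrestin-binding motif variants to improve GPCR recruitment assays.
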