Addgene plasmid #194375: pcDNA3_SP-GCGR-NTEV-TCS-GV-2xHA
Purpose: Split TEV assays
Depositing lab: Michael Wehr. Depositing organization: Klinikum der Ludwig Maximilians-Universitaet Muenchen. Publication: Improved Split TEV GPCR beta-arrestin-2 Recruitment Assays via Systematic Analysis of Signal Peptide and beta-arrestin Binding Motif Variants. Wu Y, von Hauff IV, Jensen N, Rossner MJ, Wehr MC. Biosensors (Basel). 2022 Dec 29;13(1):48. doi: 10.3390/bios13010048. PubMed 36671883.
Backbone
  Vector backbone: pcDNA3
  Vector type: Mammalian Expression
Growth in bacteria
  Bacterial resistance: Ampicillin, 100 μg/mL
  Growth temperature: 37°C
  Growth strain: DH5alpha
  Copy number: High Copy
Gene/Insert
  Gene/Insert name: SP-GCGR-NTEV-TCS-GV-2xHA
  Species: H. sapiens (human), Synthetic
  Entrez Gene: GCGR (a.k.a. GGR, GL-R, MVAH)
  Promoter: CMV
  Tag / fusion protein: 2xHA (C terminal on insert)
  Cloning method: Gateway Cloning
  Sequencing primers: 5′ CGCAAATGGGCGGTAGGCGTG; 3′ TAGAAGGCACAGTCGAGG
Terms and licenses: Academic/Nonprofit Terms; Industry Terms: Not Available to Industry
How to cite: pcDNA3_SP-GCGR-NTEV-TCS-GV-2xHA was a gift from Michael Wehr (Addgene plasmid # 194375 ; http://n2t.net/addgene:194375 ; RRID:Addgene_194375)
